Addgene plasmid #222317: Str-KDEL-SBP-EGFP-LAMP1
Purpose: Synchronize the trafficking of LAMP1 from the ER.
Depositing lab: Franck Perez. Depositing organization: Institut Curie. Publication: Lysosomal membrane proteins LAMP1 and LIMP2 are segregated in the Golgi apparatus independently of their clathrin adaptor binding motif. Ecard J, Lian YL, Divoux S, Gouveia Z, Vigne E, Perez F, Boncompain G. Mol Biol Cell. 2024 Mar 1;35(3):ar42. doi: 10.1091/mbc.E23-06-0251. Epub 2024 Jan 17. PubMed 38231876.
Backbone
  Vector backbone: pIRES-neo3
  Vector type: Mammalian Expression
Growth in bacteria
  Bacterial resistance: Ampicillin, 100 μg/mL
  Growth temperature: 37°C
  Growth strain: DH5alpha
  Copy number: High Copy
Gene/Insert
  Gene/Insert name: Streptavidin-KDEL and LAMP1 fused to SBP-EGFP (alt name: LAMP1)
  Species: H. sapiens (human)
  Entrez Gene: LAMP1 (a.k.a. CD107a, LAMPA, LGP120)
  Promoter: CMV
  Cloning method: Restriction Enzyme; 5′ cloning site Unknown (unknown if destroyed)
Terms and licenses: Academic/Nonprofit Terms; Industry Terms: Not Available to Industry
How to cite: Str-KDEL-SBP-EGFP-LAMP1 was a gift from Franck Perez (Addgene plasmid # 222317 ; http://n2t.net/addgene:222317 ; RRID:Addgene_222317)
