[The description below was written by a language model from this plasmid's Addgene catalogue record and pLannotate feature annotations shown in this document.]
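Description:
Str-KDEL-SBP-EGFP-LAMP1 is a bicistronic mammalian expression plasmid built on the pIRES-neo3 backbone and designed to synchronize the trafficking of human LAMP1 out of the endoplasmic reticulum. It is propagated in E. coli as a high-copy plasmid through a ColE1/pUC-type origin and selected with ampicillin via the β-lactamase gene. Although the parent backbone name implies a neomycin marker, no neomycin resistance cassette appears in the annotated 7.1 kb sequence. The position downstream of the IRES is instead occupied by the reporter, so the plasmid appears suited to transient transfection rather than drug selection in mammalian cells.

A single CMV enhancer/promoter drives one transcript carrying two open reading frames. The first encodes core streptavidin preceded by a short segment annotated as a STIM1 fragment, presumably serving as a signal sequence. According to the catalogue name it ends in a KDEL ER-retention motif, which is not separately annotated, and this protein forms a luminal ER-resident "hook". A chimeric intron and an EMCV IRES follow, allowing cap-independent translation of the second cistron: an IL-2 signal sequence, then EGFP fused to a LAMP1 fragment, terminated by an SV40 polyadenylation signal. The streptavidin-binding peptide (SBP) named in the record is not annotated but would fit in the gap between the signal peptide and EGFP.

This arrangement matches the retention-using-selective-hooks principle. The SBP-tagged LAMP1 reporter is held in the ER by binding the streptavidin hook, and adding biotin displaces it, releasing a synchronous wave of fluorescent cargo. That wave can be followed by live imaging through the Golgi toward lysosomes, which allows study of how lysosomal membrane proteins are sorted.
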