Features (pLannotate 1.2.2; 22 found; start..end, strand, type, name):
     28..80      -  misc_feature   bom (fragment): basis of mobility region from pBR322
    235..614     +  enhancer       CMV enhancer: human cytomegalovirus immediate early enhancer
    615..818     +  promoter       CMV promoter: human cytomegalovirus (CMV) immediate early promoter
    814..847     +  LTR            5' LTR (truncated) (fragment): truncated 5' long terminal repeat (LTR) from HIV-1
    863..881     +  promoter       T7 promoter: promoter for bacteriophage T7 RNA polymerase
    954..1067    +  CDS            STIM1 (fragment): STIM1_HUMAN - Also known as GOK From Homo sapiens (Human).
   1053..1553    +  CDS            SAV_STRAV (fragment): Experimental evidence at protein level: Swiss-Prot protein existence level 1. The biological function of streptavidin is not known. Forms a strong non-covalent specific complex with biotin (one molecule of biotin per subunit of streptavidin). From Streptomyces avidinii.
   1646..1875    +  intron         chimeric intron: chimera between introns from adenovirus and immunoglobulin heavy chain genes
   2058..2520    +  misc_feature   IRES: internal ribosome entry site (IRES) of the encephalomyocarditis virus (EMCV)
   2547..2605    +  sig_peptide    IL-2 signal sequence: human interleukin-2 signal sequence
   2727..3440    +  CDS            EGFP: EGFP is a basic (constitutively fluorescent) green fluorescent protein published in 1996, derived from Aequorea victoria. It is reported to be a rapidly-maturing weak dimer with moderate acid sensitivity.
   3448..4619    +  CDS            LAMP1 (fragment): human lysosome-associated membrane glycoprotein 1
   4652..4736    +  CDS            large T antigen (fragment): large T antigen from SV40 (simian virus 40)
   4759..4880    +  polyA_signal   SV40 poly(A) signal: SV40 polyadenylation signal
   4891..4942    +  polyA_signal   SV40 poly(A) signal (fragment): SV40 polyadenylation signal
   5006..5022    -  protein_bind   lac operator: The lac repressor binds to the lac operator to inhibit transcription in E. coli. This inhibition can be relieved by adding lactose or isopropyl-β-D-thiogalactopyranoside (IPTG). lac repressor encoded by lacI
   5030..5060    -  promoter       lac promoter: promoter for the E. coli lac operon
   5075..5096    -  protein_bind   CAP binding site: CAP binding activates transcription in the presence of cAMP. E. coli catabolite activator protein
   5109..5201    -  CDS            lacI (fragment): lac repressor; lacI; The lac repressor binds to the lac operator to inhibit transcription in E. coli. This inhibition can be relieved by adding lactose or isopropyl-β-D-thiogalactopyranoside (IPTG).
   5384..5972    -  rep_origin     ori: high-copy-number ColE1/pMB1/pBR322/pUC origin of replication
   6143..7003    -  CDS            AmpR: β-lactamase; bla; confers resistance to ampicillin, carbenicillin, and related antibiotics
   7004..7108    -  promoter       AmpR promoter: bla
>Addgene plasmid #222317 | Str-KDEL-SBP-EGFP-LAMP1 | addgene full sequence | sequence record 442328 | Addgene NGS Result
GACGGATCGGGAGATCTCCCGATCCCCTATGGTGCACTCTCAGTACAATCTGCTCTGATGCCGCATAGTT
AAGCCAGTATCTGCTCCCTGCTTGTGTGTTGGAGGTCGCTGAGTAGTGCGCGAGCAAAATTTAAGCTACA
ACAAGGCAAGGCTTGACCGACAATTGCATGAAGAATCTGCTTAGGGTTAGGCGTTTTGCGCTGCTTCGCG
ATGTACGGGCCAGATATACGCGTTGACATTGATTATTGACTAGTTATTAATAGTAATCAATTACGGGGTC
ATTAGTTCATAGCCCATATATGGAGTTCCGCGTTACATAACTTACGGTAAATGGCCCGCCTGGCTGACCG
CCCAACGACCCCCGCCCATTGACGTCAATAATGACGTATGTTCCCATAGTAACGCCAATAGGGACTTTCC
ATTGACGTCAATGGGTGGAGTATTTACGGTAAACTGCCCACTTGGCAGTACATCAAGTGTATCATATGCC
AAGTACGCCCCCTATTGACGTCAATGACGGTAAATGGCCCGCCTGGCATTATGCCCAGTACATGACCTTA
TGGGACTTTCCTACTTGGCAGTACATCTACGTATTAGTCATCGCTATTACCATGGTGATGCGGTTTTGGC
AGTACATCAATGGGCGTGGATAGCGGTTTGACTCACGGGGATTTCCAAGTCTCCACCCCATTGACGTCAA
TGGGAGTTTGTTTTGGCACCAAAATCAACGGGACTTTCCAAAATGTCGTAACAACTCCGCCCCATTGACG
CAAATGGGCGGTAGGCGTGTACGGTGGGAGGTCTATATAAGCAGAGCTCTCTGGCTAACTAGAGAACCCA
CTGCTTACTGGCTTATCGAAATTAATACGACTCACTATAGGGAGACCCAAGCTTGGTACCGAGCTCGGAT
CGATATCTGCGGCCTAGCTAGCGCTTAAGGCCTGTTAACCGGTATGGATGTATGCGTCCGTCTTGCCCTG
TGGCTCCTCTGGGGACTCCTCCTGCACCAGGGCCAGAGCCTCAGCCATAGTCACAGTGAGAAGGCGACAG
GAACCAGCTCGGGCGCCGGTTTAAACGACCCTAGCAAAGACTCAAAAGCTCAGGTGTCCGCTGCCGAGGC
TGGCATTACTGGAACATGGTACAATCAGCTCGGGAGCACCTTTATTGTGACTGCTGGAGCCGATGGAGCC
CTCACCGGAACATACGAATCTGCTGTGGGAAACGCCGAATCACGGTACGTCCTCACTGGCCGATACGATA
GTGCCCCTGCCACCGACGGATCTGGGACTGCCCTGGGATGGACTGTCGCTTGGAAAAACAACTACCGGAA
TGCTCATTCTGCCACAACATGGAGTGGACAGTACGTGGGAGGCGCTGAGGCTAGAATCAATACACAGTGG
CTGCTCACATCTGGCACAACCGAGGCAAATGCTTGGAAATCCACCCTGGTGGGACATGACACATTCACCA
AAGTGAAACCCTCCGCCGCTTCAATCGATGCCGCCAAAAAAGCCGGAGTCAACAACGGCAATCCTCTGGA
TGCCGTCCAGCAGCTCGGACCGAAAGATGAACTGTGAGCGGCCGCATAGATAACTGATCCAGTGTGCTGG
AATTAATTCGCTGTCTGCGAGGGCCAGCTGTTGGGGTGAGTACTCCCTCTCAAAAGCGGGCATGACTTCT
GCGCTAAGATTGTCAGTTTCCAAAAACGAGGAGGATTTGATATTCACCTGGCCCGCGGTGATGCCTTTGA
GGGTGGCCGCGTCCATCTGGTCAGAAAAGACAATCTTTTTGTTGTCAAGCTTGAGGTGTGGCAGGCTTGA
GATCTGGCCATACACTTGAGTGACAATGACATCCACTTTGCCTTTCTCTCCACAGGTGTCCACTCCCAGG
TCCAACTGCAGGTCGAGCATGCATCTAGGGCGGCCAATTCCGCCCCTCTCCCCCCCCCCCTCTCCCTCCC
CCCCCCCTAACGTTACTGGCCGAAGCCGCTTGGAATAAGGCCGGTGTGCGTTTGTCTATATGTTATTTTC
CACCATATTGCCGTCTTTTGGCAATGTGAGGGCCCGGAAACCTGGCCCTGTCTTCTTGACGAGCATTCCT
AGGGGTCTTTCCCCTCTCGCCAAAGGAATGCAAGGTCTGTTGAATGTCGTGAAGGAAGCAGTTCCTCTGG
AAGCTTCTTGAAGACAAACAACGTCTGTAGCGACCCTTTGCAGGCAGCGGAACCCCCCACCTGGCGACAG
GTGCCTCTGCGGCCAAAAGCCACGTGTATAAGATACACCTGCAAAGGCGGCACAACCCCAGTGCCACGTT
GTGAGTTGGATAGTTGTGGAAAGAGTCAAATGGCTCTCCTCAAGCGTATTCAACAAGGGGCTGAAGGATG
CCCAGAAGGTACCCCATTGTATGGGATCTGATCTGGGGCCTCGGTGCACATGCTTTACATGTGTTTAGTC
GAGGTTAAAAAAACGTCTAGGCCCCCCGAACCACGGGGACGTGGTTTTCCTTTGAAAAACACGATGATAA
GCTTGCCACAACCCGGGAGGCGCGCCATGTACAGGATGCAACTCCTGTCTTGCATTGCACTAAGTCTTGC
ACTTGTCACGAATTCCGACGAGAAGACCACTGGTTGGCGAGGTGGACACGTTGTTGAAGGACTGGCTGGG
GAACTTGAACAACTTCGTGCACGACTGGAGCATCACCCACAAGGTCAACGTGAACCACCTGCAGGTGTGA
GCAAGGGCGAGGAGCTGTTCACCGGGGTGGTGCCCATCCTGGTCGAGCTGGACGGCGACGTAAACGGCCA
CAAGTTCAGCGTGTCCGGCGAGGGCGAGGGCGATGCCACCTACGGCAAGCTGACCCTGAAGTTCATCTGC
ACCACCGGCAAGCTGCCCGTGCCCTGGCCCACCCTCGTGACCACCCTGACCTACGGCGTGCAGTGCTTCA
GCCGCTACCCCGACCACATGAAGCAGCACGACTTCTTCAAGTCCGCCATGCCCGAAGGCTACGTCCAGGA
GCGCACCATCTTCTTCAAGGACGACGGCAACTACAAGACCCGCGCCGAGGTGAAGTTCGAGGGCGACACC
CTGGTGAACCGCATCGAGCTGAAGGGCATCGACTTCAAGGAGGACGGCAACATCCTGGGGCACAAGCTGG
AGTACAACTACAACAGCCACAACGTCTATATCATGGCCGACAAGCAGAAGAACGGCATCAAGGTGAACTT
CAAGATCCGCCACAACATCGAGGACGGCAGCGTGCAGCTCGCCGACCACTACCAGCAGAACACCCCCATC
GGCGACGGCCCCGTGCTGCTGCCCGACAACCACTACCTGAGCACCCAGTCCGCCCTGAGCAAAGACCCCA
ACGAGAAGCGCGATCACATGGTCCTGCTGGAGTTCGTGACCGCCGCCGGGATCACTCTCGGCATGGACGA
GCTGTACAAGGGCCGGCCAGCAATGTTTATGGTGAAAAATGGCAACGGGACCGCGTGCATAATGGCCAAC
TTCTCTGCTGCCTTCTCAGTGAACTACGACACCAAGAGTGGCCCTAAGAACATGACCTTTGACCTGCCAT
CAGATGCCACAGTGGTGCTCAACCGCAGCTCCTGTGGAAAAGAGAACACTTCTGACCCCAGTCTCGTGAT
TGCTTTTGGAAGAGGACATACACTCACTCTCAATTTCACGAGAAATGCAACACGTTACAGCGTCCAGCTC
ATGAGTTTTGTTTATAACTTGTCAGACACACACCTTTTCCCCAATGCGAGCTCCAAAGAAATCAAGACTG
TGGAATCTATAACTGACATCAGGGCAGATATAGATAAAAAATACAGATGTGTTAGTGGCACCCAGGTCCA
CATGAACAACGTGACCGTAACGCTCCATGATGCCACCATCCAGGCGTACCTTTCCAACAGCAGCTTCAGC
AGGGGAGAGACACGCTGTGAACAAGACAGGCCTTCCCCAACCACAGCGCCCCCTGCGCCACCCAGCCCCT
CGCCCTCACCCGTGCCCAAGAGCCCCTCTGTGGACAAGTACAACGTGAGCGGCACCAACGGGACCTGCCT
GCTGGCCAGCATGGGGCTGCAGCTGAACCTCACCTATGAGAGGAAGGACAACACGACGGTGACAAGGCTT
CTCAACATCAACCCCAACAAGACCTCGGCCAGCGGGAGCTGCGGCGCCCACCTGGTGACTCTGGAGCTGC
ACAGCGAGGGCACCACCGTCCTGCTCTTCCAGTTCGGGATGAATGCAAGTTCTAGCCGGTTTTTCCTACA
AGGAATCCAGTTGAATACAATTCTTCCTGACGCCAGAGACCCTGCCTTTAAAGCTGCCAACGGCTCCCTG
CGAGCGCTGCAGGCCACAGTCGGCAATTCCTACAAGTGCAACGCGGAGGAGCACGTCCGTGTCACGAAGG
CGTTTTCAGTCAATATATTCAAAGTGTGGGTCCAGGCTTTCAAGGTGGAAGGTGGCCAGTTTGGCTCTGT
GGAGGAGTGTCTGCTGGACGAGAACAGCATGCTGATCCCCATCGCTGTGGGTGGTGCCCTGGCGGGGCTG
GTCCTCATCGTCCTCATCGCCTACCTCGTCGGCAGGAAGAGGAGTCACGCAGGCTACCAGACTATCTAGG
GCCTCGAGGGCCTTAATTAACTCTAGATAACTGATCATAATCAGCCATACCACATTTGTAGAGGTTTTAC
TTGCTTTAAAAAACCTCCCACACCTCCCCCTGAACCTGAAACATAAAATGAATGCAATTGTTGTTGTTAA
CTTGTTTATTGCAGCTTATAATGGTTACAAATAAAGCAATAGCATCACAAATTTCACAAATAAAGCATTT
TTTTCACTGCATTCTAGTTGTGGTTTGTCCAAACTCATCAATGTATCTTAACGCGTCGAGTGCATTCTAG
TTGTGGTTTGTCCAAACTCATCAATGTATCTTATCATGTCTGTATACCGTCGACCTCTAGCTAGAGCTTG
GCGTAATCATGGTCATAGCTGTTTCCTGTGTGAAATTGTTATCCGCTCACAATTCCACACAACATACGAG
CCGGAAGCATAAAGTGTAAAGCCTGGGGTGCCTAATGAGTGAGCTAACTCACATTAATTGCGTTGCGCTC
ACTGCCCGCTTTCCAGTCGGGAAACCTGTCGTGCCAGCTGCATTAATGAATCGGCCAACGCGCGGGGAGA
GGCGGTTTGCGTATTGGGCGCTCTTCCGCTTCCTCGCTCACTGACTCGCTGCGCTCGGTCGTTCGGCTGC
GGCGAGCGGTATCAGCTCACTCAAAGGCGGTAATACGGTTATCCACAGAATCAGGGGATAACGCAGGAAA
GAACATGTGAGCAAAAGGCCAGCAAAAGGCCAGGAACCGTAAAAAGGCCGCGTTGCTGGCGTTTTTCCAT
AGGCTCCGCCCCCCTGACGAGCATCACAAAAATCGACGCTCAAGTCAGAGGTGGCGAAACCCGACAGGAC
TATAAAGATACCAGGCGTTTCCCCCTGGAAGCTCCCTCGTGCGCTCTCCTGTTCCGACCCTGCCGCTTAC
CGGATACCTGTCCGCCTTTCTCCCTTCGGGAAGCGTGGCGCTTTCTCATAGCTCACGCTGTAGGTATCTC
AGTTCGGTGTAGGTCGTTCGCTCCAAGCTGGGCTGTGTGCACGAACCCCCCGTTCAGCCCGACCGCTGCG
CCTTATCCGGTAACTATCGTCTTGAGTCCAACCCGGTAAGACACGACTTATCGCCACTGGCAGCAGCCAC
TGGTAACAGGATTAGCAGAGCGAGGTATGTAGGCGGTGCTACAGAGTTCTTGAAGTGGTGGCCTAACTAC
GGCTACACTAGAAGAACAGTATTTGGTATCTGCGCTCTGCTGAAGCCAGTTACCTTCGGAAAAAGAGTTG
GTAGCTCTTGATCCGGCAAACAAACCACCGCTGGTAGCGGTGGTTTTTTTGTTTGCAAGCAGCAGATTAC
GCGCAGAAAAAAAGGATCTCAAGAAGATCCTTTGATCTTTTCTACGGGGTCTGACGCTCAGTGGAACGAA
AACTCACGTTAAGGGATTTTGGTCATGAGATTATCAAAAAGGATCTTCACCTAGATCCTTTTAAATTAAA
AATGAAGTTTTAAATCAATCTAAAGTATATATGAGTAAACTTGGTCTGACAGTTACCAATGCTTAATCAG
TGAGGCACCTATCTCAGCGATCTGTCTATTTCGTTCATCCATAGTTGCCTGACTCCCCGTCGTGTAGATA
ACTACGATACGGGAGGGCTTACCATCTGGCCCCAGTGCTGCAATGATACCGCGAGACCCACGCTCACCGG
CTCCAGATTTATCAGCAATAAACCAGCCAGCCGGAAGGGCCGAGCGCAGAAGTGGTCCTGCAACTTTATC
CGCCTCCATCCAGTCTATTAATTGTTGCCGGGAAGCTAGAGTAAGTAGTTCGCCAGTTAATAGTTTGCGC
AACGTTGTTGCCATTGCTACAGGCATCGTGGTGTCACGCTCGTCGTTTGGTATGGCTTCATTCAGCTCCG
GTTCCCAACGATCAAGGCGAGTTACATGATCCCCCATGTTGTGCAAAAAAGCGGTTAGCTCCTTCGGTCC
TCCGATCGTTGTCAGAAGTAAGTTGGCCGCAGTGTTATCACTCATGGTTATGGCAGCACTGCATAATTCT
CTTACTGTCATGCCATCCGTAAGATGCTTTTCTGTGACTGGTGAGTACTCAACCAAGTCATTCTGAGAAT
AGTGTATGCGGCGACCGAGTTGCTCTTGCCCGGCGTCAATACGGGATAATACCGCGCCACATAGCAGAAC
TTTAAAAGTGCTCATCATTGGAAAACGTTCTTCGGGGCGAAAACTCTCAAGGATCTTACCGCTGTTGAGA
TCCAGTTCGATGTAACCCACTCGTGCACCCAACTGATCTTCAGCATCTTTTACTTTCACCAGCGTTTCTG
GGTGAGCAAAAACAGGAAGGCAAAATGCCGCAAAAAAGGGAATAAGGGCGACACGGAAATGTTGAATACT
CATACTCTTCCTTTTTCAATATTATTGAAGCATTTATCAGGGTTATTGTCTCATGAGCGGATACATATTT
GAATGTATTTAGAAAAATAAACAAATAGGGGTTCCGCGCACATTTCCCCGAAAAGTGCCACCTGACGTC
